>Addgene plasmid #177695 | A0A075HNX4 | addgene full sequence | sequence record 349663 | Addgene NGS Result
TGATTGGACAACTGCACTGCTTGAGGCTGATGGTCAGGTGGGCGATTTTCCTGCAGCAGCTCTAGAACAC
CACCATCACCACCACCACCACCACCACTGAGATCCGGCTGCTAACAAAGCCCGAAAGGAAGCTGAGTTGG
CTGCTGCCACCGCTGAGCAATAACTAGCATAACCCCTTGGGGCCTCTAAACGGGTCTTGAGGGGTTTTTT
GCTGAAAGGAGGAACTATATCCGGATTGGCGAATGGG
[124 nt withheld, positions 248-371]
C
[91 nt withheld, positions 373-463]
A
[49 nt withheld, positions 465-513]
CCTTTGACGTTGGAGTCCACGTTCTTT
[37 nt withheld, positions 541-577]
ACCCTATCTCGGTCTATTCTTTTGATTTATAAGGGATTTTGCCGATTTCGGCCTATTGGTTAAAAAATGA
GCTGATTTAACAAAAATTTAACGCGAATTTTAACAAAATATTAACGCTTACAATTTAGGTGGCACTTTTC
GGGGAAATGTGCGCGGAACCCCTATTTGTTTATTTTTCTAAATACATTCAAATATGTATCCGCTCATGAG
ACAATAACCCTGATAAATGCTTCAATAATATTGAAAAAGGAAGAGTATGAGTATTCAACATTTCCGTGTC
GCCCTTATTCCCTTTTTTGCGGCATTTTGCCTTCCTGTTTTTGCTCACCCAGAAACGCTGGTGAAAGTAA
AAGATGCTGAAGATCAGTTGGGTGCACGAGTGGGTTACATCGAACTGGATCTCAACAGCGGTAAGATCCT
TGAGAGTTTTCGCCCCGAAGAACGTTTTCCAATGATGAGCACTTTTAAAGTTCTGCTATGTGGCGCGGTA
TTATCCCGTATTGACGCCGGGCAAGAGCAACTCGGTCGCCGCATACACTATTCTCAGAATGACTTGGTTG
AGTACTCACCAGTCACAGAAAAGCATCTTACGGATGGCATGACAGTAAGAGAATTATGCAGTGCTGCCAT
AACCATGAGTGATAACACTGCGGCCAACTTACTTCTGACAACGATCGGAGGACCGAAGGAGCTAACCGCT
TTTTTGCACAACATGGGGGATCATGTAACTCGCCTTGATCGTTGGGAACCGGAGCTGAATGAAGCCATAC
CAAACGACGAGCGTGACACCACGATGCCTGCAGCAATGGCAACAACGTTGCGCAAACTATTAACTGGCGA
ACTACTTACTCTAGCTTCCCGGCAACAATTAATAGACTGGATGGAGGCGGATAAAGTTGCAGGACCACTT
CTGCGCTCGGCCCTTCCGGCTGGCTGGTTTATTGCTGATAAATCTGGAGCCGGTGAGCGTGGGTCTCGCG
GTATCATTGCAGCACTGGGGCCAGATGGTAAGCCCTCCCGTATCGTAGTTATCTACACGACGGGGAGTCA
GGCAACTATGGATGAACGAAATAGACAGATCGCTGAGATAGGTGCCTCACTGATTAAGCATTGGTAACTG
TCAGACCAAGTTTACTCATATATACTTTAGATTGATTTAAAACTTCATTTTTAATTTAAAAGGATCTAGG
TGAAGATCCTTTTTGATAATCTCATGACCAAAATCCCTTAACGTGAGTTTTCGTTCCACTGAGCGTCAGA
CCCCGTAGAAAAGATCAAAGGATCTTCTTGAGATCCTTTTTTTCTGCGCGTAATCTGCTGCTTGCAAACA
AAAAAACCACCGCTACCAGCGGTGGTTTGTTTGCCGGATCAAGAGCTACCAACTCTTTTTCCGAAGGTAA
CTGGCTTCAGCAGAGCGCAGATACCAAATACTGTCCTTCTAGTGTAGCCGTAGTTAGGCCACCACTTCAA
GAACTCTGTAGCACCGCCTACATACCTCGCTCTGCTAATCCTGTTACCAGTGGCTGCTGCCAGTGGCGAT
AAGTCGTGTCTTACCGGGTTGGACTCAAGACGATAGTTACCGGATAAGGCGCAGCGGTCGGGCTGAACGG
GGGGTTCGTGCACACAGCCCAGCTTGGAGCGAACGACCTACACCGAACTGAGATACCTACAGCGTGAGCT
ATGAGAAAGCGCCACGCTTCCCGAAGGGAGAAAGGCGGACAGGTATCCGGTAAGCGGCAGGGTCGGAACA
GGAGAGCGCACGAGGGAGCTTCCAGGGGGAAACGCCTGGTATCTTTATAGTCCTGTCGGGTTTCGCCACC
TCTGACTTGAGCGTCGATTTTTGTGATGCTCGTCAGGGGGGCGGAGCCTATGGAAAAACGCCAGCAACGC
GGCCTTTTTACGGTTCCTGGCCTTTTGCTGGCCTTTTGCTCACATGTTCTTTCCTGCGTTATCCCCTGAT
TCTGTGGATAACCGTATTACCGCCTTTGAGTGAGCTGATACCGCTCGCCGCAGCCGAACGACCGAGCGCA
GCGAGTCAGTGAGCGAGGAAGCGGAAGAGCGCCTGATGCGGTATTTTCTCCTTACGCATCTGTGCGGTAT
TTCACACCGCAATGGTGCACTCTCAGTACAATCTGCTCTGATGCCGCATAGTTAAGCCAGTATACACTCC
GCTATCGCTACGTGACTGGGTCATGGCTGCGCCCCGACACCCGCCAACACCCGCTGACGCGCCCTGACGG
GCTTGTCTGCTCCCGGCATCCGCTTACAGACAAGCTGTGACCGTCTCCGGGAGCTGCATGTGTCAGAGGT
TTTCACCGTCATCACCGAAACGCGCGAGGCAGCTGCGGTAAAGCTCATCAGCGTGGTCGTGAAGCGATTC
ACAGATGTCTGCCTGTTCATCCGCGTCCAGCTCGTTGAGTTTCTCCAGAAGCGTTAATGTCTGGCTTCTG
ATAAAGCGGGCCATGTTAAGGGCGGTTTTTTCCTGTTTGGTCACTGATGCCTCCGTGTAAGGGGGATTTC
TGTTCATGGGGGTAATGATACCGATGAAACGAGAGAGGATGCTCACGATACGGGTTACTGATGATGAACA
TGCCCGGTTACTGGAACGTTGTGAGGGTAAACAACTGGCGGTATGGATGCGGCGGGACCAGAGAAAAATC
ACTCAGGGTCAATGCCAGCGCTTCGTTAATACAGATGTAGGTGTTCCACAGGGTAGCCAGCAGCATCCTG
CGATGCAGATCCGGAACATAATGGTGCAGGGCGCTGACTTCCGCGTTTCCAGACTTTACGAAACACGGAA
ACCGAAGACCATTCATGTTGTTGCTCAGGTCGCAGACGTTTTGCAGCAGCAGTCGCTTCACGTTCGCTCG
CGTATCGGTGATTCATTCTGCTAACCAGTAAGGCAACCCCGCCAGCCTAGCCGGGTCCTCAACGACAGGA
GCACGATCATGCGCACCCGTGGGGCCGCCATGCCGGCGATAATGGCCTGCTTCTCGCCGAAACGTTTGGT
GGCGGGACCAGTGACGAAGGCTTGAGCGAGGGCGTGCAAGATTCCGAATACCGCAAGCGACAGGCCGATC
ATCGTCGCGCTCCAGCGAAAGCGGTCCTCGCCGAAAATGACCCAGAGCGCTGCCGGCACCTGTCCTACGA
GTTGCATGATAAAGAAGACAGTCATAAGTGCGGCGACGATAGTCATGCCCCGCGCCCACCGGAAGGAGCT
GACTGGGTTGAAGGCTCTCAAGGGCATCGGTCGAGATCCCGGTGCCTAATGAGTGAGCTAACTTACATTA
ATTGCGTTGCGCTCACTGCCCGCTTTCCAGTCGGGAAACCTGTCGTGCCAGCTGCATTAATGAATCGGCC
AACGCGCGGGGAGAGGCGGTTTGCGTATTGGGCGCCAGGGTGGTTTTTCTTTTCACCAGTGAGACGGGCA
ACAGCTGATTGCCCTTCACCGCCTGGCCCTGAGAGAGTTGCAGCAAGCGGTCCACGCTGGTTTGCCCCAG
CAGGCGAAAATCCTGTTTGATGGTGGTTAACGGCGGGATATAACATGAGCTGTCTTCGGTATCATCGTAT
CCCACTACCGAGATATCCGCACCAACGCGCAGCCCGGACTCGGTAATGGCGCGCATTGCGCCCAGCGCCA
TCTGATCGTTGGCAACCAGCATCGCAGTGGGAACGATGCCCTCATTCAGCATTTGCATGGTTTGTTGAAA
ACCGGACATGGCACTCCAGTCGCCTTCCCGTTCCGCTATCGGCTGAATTTGATTGCGAGTGAGATATTTA
TGCCAGCCAGCCAGACGCAGACGCGCCGAGACAGAACTTAATGGGCCCGCTAACAGCGCGATTTGCTGGT
GACCCAATGCGACCAGATGCTCCACGCCCAGTCGCGTACCGTCTTCATGGGAGAAAATAATACTGTTGAT
GGGTGTCTGGTCAGAGACATCAAGAAATAACGCCGGAACATTAGTGCAGGCAGCTTCCACAGCAATGGCA
TCCTGGTCATCCAGCGGATAGTTAATGATCAGCCCACTGACGCGTTGCGCGAGAAGATTGTGCACCGCCG
CTTTACAGGCTTCGACGCCGCTTCGTTCTACCATCGACACCACCACGCTGGCACCCAGTTGATCGGCGCG
AGATTTAATCGCCGCGACAATTTGCGACGGCGCGTGCAGGGCCAGACTGGAGGTGGCAACGCCAATCAGC
AACGACTGTTTGCCCGCCAGTTGTTGTGCCACGCGGTTGGGAATGTAATTCAGCTCCGCCATCGCCGCTT
CCACTTTTTCCCGCGTTTTCGCAGAAACGTGGCTGGCCTGGTTCACCACGCGGGAAACGGTCTGATAAGA
GACACCGGCATACTCTGCGACATCGTATAACGTTACTGGTTTCACATTCACCACCCTGAATTGACTCTCT
TCCGGGCGCTATCATGCCATACCGCGAAAGGTTTTGCGCCATTCGATGGTGTCCGGGATCTCGACGCTCT
CCCTTATGCGACTCCTGCATTAGGAAGCAGCCCAGTAGTAGGTTGAGGCCGTTGAGCACCGCCGCCGCAA
GGAATGGTGCATGCAAGGAGATGGCGCCCAACAGTCCCCCGGCCACGGGGCCTGCCACCATACCCACGCC
GAAACAAGCGCTCATGAGCCCGAAGTGGCGAGCCCGATCTTCCCCATCGGTGATGTCGGCGATATAGGCG
CCAGCAACCGCACCTGTGGCGCCGGTGATGCCGGCCACGATGCGTCCGGCGTAGAGGATCGAGATCTCGA
TCCCGCGAAATTAATACGACTCACTATAGGGGAATTGTGAGCGGATAACAATTCCCCTCTAGAAATAATT
TTGTTTAACTTTAAGAAGGAGATATACATATGGCACAAGGCGCCCAGAGGAAGAATTTCGGCCACAATCA
GATCCTTAGACCTTCTGCAGCTTATACACCGGTTGATGAACAAGAGGTACTCCAGATCTTGGATCGACAC
AGAGGACAGAGGATACGAGCTGTGGGACGATTGCATTCCTGGTCCGAGGCAGTTACCGGTGATGGTGTAC
TTTTGGACTTACAGAGACTAAATGATGTCAGACTGCAGTCGGACGGTGACCAACTGGTCGCAACGGTGGG
CGCTGGTTGTCAGATTAAAAGACTTTTGAAGGAGTTGAATCGTGAAGGAGCAACCTTACACTCTCTGGGT
CTCATCACAGCTCAGACTATTGCCGGAGCTATTTCCACAGGTACACATGGATCCGGACGTAACTCCATGT
CTCATTACGTTGTTGGTGTGCGATTGGCATGTTACGATGCTTCGACAGGTCAGGCTATTATCGAGGAGTT
GTCTGCAGGAGAACCTCTTCAGGCTGCCAGATGCAGTTTAGGTTCCTTGGGCATCATACTGGCAGTAAGA
ATTCGTTGTCGAGAACAATACAACGTACAGGAGCATTTCACGGAGTCACGAAGGCTGTTAGACGTTATGG
ACGCTGAGGCTCCTTTTCCACTTCAACAGTTTTACTTGTTGCCGTGGAGATGGAGTTACTTTATCCAGCA
CAGAAGAGAGGACGATAGGCCAAGATCGAGGCTAGCTAGACTATATAGATTGTACTGGTTGGGAACTATG
GATTATGGTTTGATATTACAGATCTTGTTTCTTGAGAGAGTCGCCCGATCAAGAAGATTAATCAGACTGG
CTTTCAGACGTATCATTCCTGCTTTCTTGATTAGAAATTGGAGAGTTACTGACCGTTCGTCTTCCATGCT
TGTCATGAGACATGACGCTTTCAGGCACATCGAAATTGAGTTGTTTGTAAGAAGAGACCAACTCGCAGAC
GCATTGGGATTTACCCAAGAAGTAATTAAGATTGCTGGTGGTCGTGAATCCGCATTGAGTGCTGACAATC
AGAGAAGAATCGAGGAGCTCGGTATGCAAGAGGCCCTAGCTGGTTTGCATGACCAGTATTGTCATCACTT
CCCAATCTGCGTTCGTAGAGTTTTGCCGGACGACACCCTAATAAGCATGGCTTCCGGTGCTGGCGAAGAT
TGGTACGCTTTGTCTTTCATTTCATACGCCAAACCGGCAAGACGTGCCGGGTTCTCTCTTTTCGCCAGTT
TCATGGCTAGATCAATGTCGAGACTTTTCCACGCTAGGCCCCATTGGGGAAAGGTTTGTCCATTGGAAGC
CGATGAGCTAACTAGTTTGTATCCACGTTTCGATGCCTTTAGGACTGTTTGTAATACACTAGACCCACAG
GGTGTTTTCCAAAA
Features (pLannotate 1.2.2; 18 found; start..end, strand, type, name):
     68..94      +  CDS            9xHis: 9xHis affinity tag
    107..156     +  CDS            SET1 (fragment): solubility-enhancement tag derived from T7 phage gene 10B
    164..211     +  terminator     T7 terminator: transcription terminator for bacteriophage T7 RNA polymerase
    248..676     +  rep_origin     f1 ori (sequence partly withheld): f1 bacteriophage origin of replication; arrow indicates direction of (+) strand synthesis
    729..833     +  promoter       AmpR promoter: bla
    834..1694    +  CDS            AmpR: β-lactamase; bla; confers resistance to ampicillin, carbenicillin, and related antibiotics
   1865..2453    +  rep_origin     ori: high-copy-number ColE1/pMB1/pBR322/pUC origin of replication
   2639..2778    -  misc_feature   bom: basis of mobility region from pBR322
   2880..3071    -  CDS            rop: Rop protein, which maintains plasmids at low copy number; rop
   3088..3468    +  CDS            YPB1_ECOLX: Protein predicted: Swiss-Prot protein existence level 4. From Escherichia coli.
   3540..3831    -  CDS            TcR (fragment): tetracycline efflux protein; tet; confers resistance to tetracycline
   3846..3867    -  protein_bind   CAP binding site: CAP binding activates transcription in the presence of cAMP. E. coli catabolite activator protein
   3880..4962    -  CDS            lacI: lac repressor; lacI; The lac repressor binds to the lac operator to inhibit transcription in E. coli. This inhibition can be relieved by adding lactose or isopropyl-β-D-thiogalactopyranoside (IPTG).
   4963..5040    -  promoter       lacI promoter: lacI
   5048..5327    -  CDS            TcR (fragment): tetracycline efflux protein; tet; confers resistance to tetracycline
   5349..5367    +  promoter       T7 promoter: promoter for bacteriophage T7 RNA polymerase
   5368..5392    +  protein_bind   lac operator: The lac repressor binds to the lac operator to inhibit transcription in E. coli. This inhibition can be relieved by adding lactose or isopropyl-β-D-thiogalactopyranoside (IPTG). lac repressor encoded by lacI
   5407..5429    +  RBS            RBS: efficient ribosome binding site from bacteriophage T7 gene 10 (Olins and Rangwala, 1989)
