[The description below was written by a language model from this plasmid's Addgene catalogue record and pLannotate feature annotations shown in this document.]
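Description:
A0A075HNX4 is a bacterial expression plasmid built on the pET21a backbone. It produces a long chain (fatty) alcohol oxidase, LCAO, whose gene originates from an uncultured marine group II/III euryarchaeote. The catalogue lists a total size of about 6.8 kb, of which roughly 1.46 kb is insert, and notes that part of the plasmid came from a commercial gene synthesis provider. The plasmid replicates in E. coli through a ColE1/pBR322-type origin accompanied by the rop gene and the bom region. This arrangement usually gives moderate rather than high copy number, although the record lists copy number as unknown. Selection is by ampicillin via β-lactamase. An f1 origin is also present, along with short non-functional remnants of the pBR322 tetracycline resistance gene.

The open reading frame is not annotated as a feature. Its position can be inferred from the gap between the T7 gene 10 ribosome binding site and the histidine tag, which spans the numbering origin of the circular sequence. Transcription is driven by a T7 promoter followed directly by a lac operator, and the plasmid carries its own lacI gene. Expression therefore needs a host that supplies T7 RNA polymerase and is induced with IPTG or lactose, and a T7 terminator closes the unit. The enzyme carries a C-terminal polyhistidine tag for metal-affinity purification; the catalogue describes it as 10xHis, while the automated annotation recognises a 9xHis motif. The short hit to a T7 gene 10-derived solubility tag just before the terminator is probably backbone sequence rather than a designed fusion. According to the associated publication title, the construct belongs to a high-throughput activity screen for discovering new oxidases, and it is suited to recombinant production of the enzyme for biochemical characterisation.
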