Addgene plasmid #177695: A0A075HNX4
Purpose: expresses a fatty alcohol oxidase in E. coli
Depositing lab: Martin Engqvist. Depositing organization: Chalmers University of Technology. Publication: Discovery of Two Novel Oxidases Using a High-Throughput Activity Screen. Rembeza E, Boverio A, Fraaije MW, Engqvist MKM. Chembiochem. 2022 Jan 19;23(2):e202100510. doi: 10.1002/cbic.202100510. Epub 2021 Nov 18. PubMed 34709726.
Backbone
  Vector backbone: pET21a
  Backbone size w/o insert (bp): 5361
  Total vector size (bp): 6825
  Vector type: Bacterial Expression
Growth in bacteria
  Bacterial resistance: Ampicillin, 100 μg/mL
  Growth temperature: 37°C
  Growth strain: DH5alpha
  Copy number: Unknown
Gene/Insert
  Gene/Insert name: Long chain alcohol oxidase (alt name: LCAO)
  Species: uncultured marine group II/III euryarchaeote KM3_72_H01
  Insert size (bp): 1464
  GenBank ID: AIF16132
  Promoter: T7
  Tag / fusion protein: 10xHis (C terminal on insert)
  Cloning method: Unknown
  Sequencing primers: 5′ T7; 3′ T7
Resource information
  A portion of this plasmid was derived from a plasmid made by: Twist Bioscience
Terms and licenses: Academic/Nonprofit Terms; Industry Terms: Not Available to Industry
How to cite: A0A075HNX4 was a gift from Martin Engqvist (Addgene plasmid # 177695 ; http://n2t.net/addgene:177695 ; RRID:Addgene_177695)
